>Addgene plasmid #149331 | pDONR223 SARS-CoV-2 ORF9Bwu | addgene full sequence | sequence record 296487 | Addgene NGS Result
CTGGCAGTTTATGGCGGGCGTCCTGCCCGCCACCCTCCGGGCCGTTGCTTCACAACGTTCAAATCCGCTC
CCGGCGGATTTGTCCTACTCAGGAGAGCGTTCACCGACAAACAACAGATAAAACGAAAGGCCCAGTCTTC
CGACTGAGCCTTTCGTTTTATTTGATGCCTGGCAGTTCCCTACTCTCGCGTTAACGCTAGCATGGATGTT
TTCCCAGTCACGACGTTGTAAAACGACGGCCAGTCTTAAGCTCGGGCCCCAAATAATGATTTTATTTTGA
CTGATAGTGACCTGTTCGTTGCAACAAATTGATGAGCAATGCTTTTTTATAATGCCAACTTTGTACAAAA
AAGTTGCATGCTGCAATCGTGCTACAACTTCCTCAAGGAACAACATTGCCAAAAGGCTTCTACGCAGAAG
GGAGCAGAGGCGGCAGTCAAGCCTCTTCTCGTTCCTCATCACGTAGTCGCAACAGTTCAAGAAATTCAAC
TCCAGGCAGCAGTAGGGGAACTTCTCCTGCTAGAATGGCTGGCAATGGCGGTGATGCTGCTCTTGCTTTG
CTGCTGCTTGACAGATTGATACCCAACTTTCTTGTACAAAGTTGGCATTATAAGAAAGCATTGCTTATCA
ATTTGTTGCAACGAACAGGTCACTATCAGTCAAAATAAAATCATTATTTGCCATCCAGCTGATATCCCCT
ATAGTGAGTCGTATTACATGGTCATAGCTGTTTCCTGGCAGCTCTGGCCCGTGTCTCAAAATCTCTGATG
TTACATTGCACAAGATAAAAATATATCATCATGCCTCCTCTAGACCAGCCAGGACAGAAATGCCTCGACT
TCGCTGCTACCCAAGGTTGCCGGGTGACGCACACCGTGGAAACGGATGAAGGCACGAACCCAGTGGACAT
AAGCCTGTTCGGTTCGTAAGCTGTAATGCAAGTAGCGTATGCGCTCACGCAACTGGTCCAGAACCTTGAC
CGAACGCAGCGGTGGTAACGGCGCAGTGGCGGTTTTCATGGCTTGTTATGACTGTTTTTTTGGGGTACAG
TCTATGCCTCGGGCATCCAAGCAGCAAGCGCGTTACGCCGTGGGTCGATGTTTGATGTTATGGAGCAGCA
ACGATGTTACGCAGCAGGGCAGTCGCCCTAAAACAAAGTTAAACATTATGAGGGAAGCGGTGATCGCCGA
AGTATCGACTCAACTATCAGAGGTAGTTGGCGTCATCGAGCGCCATCTCGAACCGACGTTGCTGGCCGTA
CATTTGTACGGCTCCGCAGTGGATGGCGGCCTGAAGCCACACAGTGATATTGATTTGCTGGTTACGGTGA
CCGTAAGGCTTGATGAAACAACGCGGCGAGCTTTGATCAACGACCTTTTGGAAACTTCGGCTTCCCCTGG
AGAGAGCGAGATTCTCCGCGCTGTAGAAGTCACCATTGTTGTGCACGACGACATCATTCCGTGGCGTTAT
CCAGCTAAGCGCGAACTGCAATTTGGAGAATGGCAGCGCAATGACATTCTTGCAGGTATCTTCGAGCCAG
CCACGATCGACATTGATCTGGCTATCTTGCTGACAAAAGCAAGAGAACATAGCGTTGCCTTGGTAGGTCC
AGCGGCGGAGGAACTCTTTGATCCGGTTCCTGAACAGGATCTATTTGAGGCGCTAAATGAAACCTTAACG
CTATGGAACTCGCCGCCCGACTGGGCTGGCGATGAGCGAAATGTAGTGCTTACGTTGTCCCGCATTTGGT
ACAGCGCAGTAACCGGCAAAATCGCGCCGAAGGATGTCGCTGCCGACTGGGCAATGGAGCGCCTGCCGGC
CCAGTATCAGCCCGTCATACTTGAAGCTAGACAGGCTTATCTTGGACAAGAAGAAGATCGCTTGGCCTCG
CGCGCAGATCAGTTGGAAGAATTTGTCCACTACGTGAAAGGCGAGATCACCAAGGTAGTCGGCAAATAAC
CCTCGAGCCACCCATGACCAAAATCCCTTAACGTGAGTTACGCGTCGTTCCACTGAGCGTCAGACCCCGT
AGAAAAGATCAAAGGATCTTCTTGAGATCCTTTTTTTCTGCGCGTAATCTGCTGCTTGCAAACAAAAAAA
CCACCGCTACCAGCGGTGGTTTGTTTGCCGGATCAAGAGCTACCAACTCTTTTTCCGAAGGTAACTGGCT
TCAGCAGAGCGCAGATACCAAATACTGTTCTTCTAGTGTAGCCGTAGTTAGGCCACCACTTCAAGAACTC
TGTAGCACCGCCTACATACCTCGCTCTGCTAATCCTGTTACCAGTGGCTGCTGCCAGTGGCGATAAGTCG
TGTCTTACCGGGTTGGACTCAAGACGATAGTTACCGGATAAGGCGCAGCGGTCGGGCTGAACGGGGGGTT
CGTGCACACAGCCCAGCTTGGAGCGAACGACCTACACCGAACTGAGATACCTACAGCGTGAGCTATGAGA
AAGCGCCACGCTTCCCGAAGGGAGAAAGGCGGACAGGTATCCGGTAAGCGGCAGGGTCGGAACAGGAGAG
CGCACGAGGGAGCTTCCAGGGGGAAACGCCTGGTATCTTTATAGTCCTGTCGGGTTTCGCCACCTCTGAC
TTGAGCGTCGATTTTTGTGATGCTCGTCAGGGGGGCGGAGCCTATGGAAAAACGCCAGCAACGCGGCCTT
TTTACGGTTCCTGGCCTTTTGCTGGCCTTTTGCTCACATGTTCTTTCCTGCGTTATCCCCTGATTCTGTG
GATAACCGTATTACCGCCTTTGAGTGAGCTGATACCGCTCGCCGCAGCCGAACGACCGAGCGCAGCGAGT
CAGTGAGCGAGGAAGCGGAAGAGCGCCCAATACGCAAACCGCCTCTCCCCGCGCGTTGGCCGATTCATTA
ATGCAGCTGGCACGACAGGTTTCCCGACTGGAAAGCGGGCAGTGAGCGCAACGCAATTAATACGCGTACC
GCTAGCCAGGAAGAGTTTGTAGAAACGCAAAAAGGCCATCCGTCAGGATGGCCTTCTGCTTAGTTTGATG
C
Features (pLannotate 1.2.2; 12 found; start..end, strand, type, name):
    118..161     +  terminator     rrnB T1 terminator: Escherichia coli rrnB; transcription terminator T1 from the E. coli rrnB gene
    208..244     -  CDS            lacZα (fragment): LacZα fragment of β-galactosidase; lacZ fragment
    261..356     +  protein_bind   attL3: mutant version of attL; recombination site for the Gateway® LR reaction LR Clonase™
    358..567     +  CDS            Y14_SARS: Experimental evidence at protein level: Swiss-Prot protein existence level 1. From Severe acute respiratory syndrome coronavirus (SARS-CoV).
    581..680     -  protein_bind   attL2: mutant version of attL; recombination site for the Gateway® LR reaction LR Clonase™
    698..716     -  promoter       T7 promoter: promoter for bacteriophage T7 RNA polymerase
    906..929     +  promoter       Pc promoter (fragment): intI1 (promoter lies within the coding sequence); class 1 integron promoter
   1105..1161    +  CDS            GmR (fragment): gentamycin acetyltransferase; aacC1; confers resistance to gentamycin
   1168..1959    +  CDS            SmR: aminoglycoside adenylyltransferase (Murphy, 1985); aadA; confers resistance to spectinomycin and streptomycin
   2052..2640    +  rep_origin     ori: high-copy-number ColE1/pMB1/pBR322/pUC origin of replication
   2823..2915    +  CDS            lacI (fragment): lac repressor; lacI; The lac repressor binds to the lac operator to inhibit transcription in E. coli. This inhibition can be relieved by adding lactose or isopropyl-β-D-thiogalactopyranoside (IPTG).
   2970..2997    -  terminator     rrnB T2 terminator: transcription terminator T2 from the E. coli rrnB gene
