[The description below was written by a language model from this plasmid's Addgene catalogue record and pLannotate feature annotations shown in this document.]
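Description:
pDONR223 SARS-CoV-2 ORF9Bwu is a Gateway-compatible Entry clone built on the pDONR223 backbone and carrying a codon-optimized coding sequence for ORF9Bwu, an open reading frame defined in an early annotation of the SARS-CoV-2 Wuhan-Hu-1 genome. The 222 bp insert was PCR-amplified from an N gene sequence, consistent with this ORF lying within the N region, and differs from the native viral sequence by many synonymous changes. The plasmid is maintained in E. coli through a high-copy ColE1/pUC-type origin and selected with spectinomycin through the aadA (SmR) aminoglycoside adenylyltransferase gene. This gene sits downstream of a class 1 integron Pc promoter fragment and a remnant of a gentamicin resistance gene.

In the sequenced record (about 3.0 kb, smaller than the listed empty backbone because the donor cassette is replaced during BP cloning), the insert lies between two attL recombination sites. The annotation tool labels these attL3 and attL2, and it matches the ORF by homology to the SARS-CoV protein 14 (Y14) entry rather than to a SARS-CoV-2 protein. The attL sites allow LR Clonase-mediated transfer of the ORF into any compatible Destination vector, which then supplies promoters, tags or reporters. The Entry clone itself has no dedicated expression promoter for the insert. A T7 promoter lies just outside one attL site, rrnB T1 and T2 terminators insulate the cloning region from read-through transcription, and small lacZα and lacI fragments are backbone remnants. M13 primer sites flank the cassette for sequence verification. The plasmid belongs to a collection of SARS-CoV-2 coding regions intended for flexible shuttling into expression and interaction-assay vectors.
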