Addgene plasmid #149331: pDONR223 SARS-CoV-2 ORF9Bwu
Purpose: Gateway-compatible Entry vector, with insert of ORF9Bwu gene's CDS from SARS-CoV-2 genome definition in Wu et al, Nature 2020
Depositing lab: Fritz Roth. Depositing organization: Sinai Health System. Publication: A Comprehensive, Flexible Collection of SARS-CoV-2 Coding Regions. Kim DK, Knapp JJ, Kuang D, Chawla A, Cassonnet P, Lee H, Sheykhkarimli D, Samavarchi-Tehrani P, Abdouni H, Rayhan A, Li R, Pogoutse O, Coyaud E, van der Werf S, Demeret C, Gingras AC, Taipale M, Raught B, Jacob Y, Roth FP. G3 (Bethesda). 2020 Aug 6. pii: g3.120.401554. doi: 10.1534/g3.120.401554. PubMed 32763951.
Backbone
  Vector backbone: pDONR223
  Backbone manufacturer: Rual et al, Genome Res. 14:2128-2135, 2004.
  Backbone size w/o insert (bp): 5005
  Vector type: Gateway-compatible Entry vector
Growth in bacteria
  Bacterial resistance: Spectinomycin, 50 μg/mL
  Growth temperature: 37°C
  Growth strain: DH5alpha
  Copy number: Unknown
Gene/Insert
  Gene/Insert name: ORF9Bwu
  Species: SARS-CoV-2 isolate Wuhan-Hu-1
  Insert size (bp): 222
  Mutation: Many synonymous changes due to codon optimization
  Cloning method: Gateway Cloning
  Sequencing primers: 5′ M13F; 3′ M13R
Resource information
  A portion of this plasmid was derived from a plasmid made by: PCR amplified from N gene sequence
Terms and licenses: Academic/Nonprofit Terms; Industry Terms
How to cite: pDONR223 SARS-CoV-2 ORF9Bwu was a gift from Fritz Roth (Addgene plasmid # 149331 ; http://n2t.net/addgene:149331 ; RRID:Addgene_149331)
