>Addgene plasmid #149331 | pDONR223 SARS-CoV-2 ORF9Bwu | depositor partial sequence | sequence record 291938 | Inserted CDS with stop codon
ATGCTGCAATCGTGCTACAACTTCCTCAAGGAACAACATTGCCAAAAGGCTTCTACGCAGAAGGGAGCAG
AGGCGGCAGTCAAGCCTCTTCTCGTTCCTCATCACGTAGTCGCAACAGTTCAAGAAATTCAACTCCAGGC
AGCAGTAGGGGAACTTCTCCTGCTAGAATGGCTGGCAATGGCGGTGATGCTGCTCTTGCTTTGCTGCTGC
TTGACAGATTGA
